Addgene plasmid #69120: pTM1_L_ZEBOV
Purpose: Encodes for Ebola Virus Zaire L under control of a T7 RNA polymerase promoter
Depositing lab: Elke Mühlberger. Depositing organization: Boston University Medical Campus. Publication: The L-VP35 and L-L interaction domains reside in the amino terminus of the Ebola virus L protein and are potential targets for antivirals. Trunschke M, Conrad D, Enterlein S, Olejnik J, Brauburger K, Muhlberger E. Virology. 2013 Jul 5;441(2):135-45. doi: 10.1016/j.virol.2013.03.013. Epub 2013 Apr 11. PubMed 23582637.
Backbone
  Vector backbone: pTM1
  Backbone manufacturer: Bernhard Moss, National Institutes of Health
  Backbone size w/o insert (bp): 5357
  Total vector size (bp): 12178
  Vector type: T7
Growth in bacteria
  Bacterial resistance: Ampicillin, 100 μg/mL
  Growth temperature: 37°C
  Growth strain: DH5alpha
  Copy number: Unknown
Gene/Insert
  Gene/Insert name: L ZEBOV
  Insert size (bp): 6826
  Entrez Gene: L (a.k.a. ZEBOVgp7)
  Promoter: T7
  Cloning method: Restriction Enzyme; 5′ cloning site NotI (not destroyed); 3′ cloning site SacI (not destroyed)
  Sequencing primers: 5′ ATT GTA TGG GAT CTG ATC TGG; 3′ GCC AAC TCA GCT TCC TTT CGG
Terms and licenses: Academic/Nonprofit Terms; Industry Terms: Not Available to Industry
How to cite: pTM1_L_ZEBOV was a gift from Elke Mühlberger (Addgene plasmid # 69120 ; http://n2t.net/addgene:69120 ; RRID:Addgene_69120)
