[The description below was written by a language model from this plasmid's Addgene catalogue record and pLannotate feature annotations shown in this document.]
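Description:
pTM1_L_ZEBOV is a T7 RNA polymerase-driven expression plasmid built on the pTM1 backbone, carrying the L gene of Zaire ebolavirus. At about 12.2 kb, it is propagated in E. coli through a high-copy ColE1/pUC-type origin with ampicillin selection (AmpR under its own bla promoter). It also contains an f1 origin for single-stranded DNA production. Remnants of the lac region (a lacI fragment, CAP binding site, lac promoter and partial operator) are present in the backbone and play no evident role in expressing the insert.

The expression cassette consists of a T7 promoter followed by the encephalomyocarditis virus IRES, then the roughly 6.6 kb L open reading frame, annotated as matching the Mayinga-76 strain, and a T7 terminator. A short T7 gene 10-derived fragment lies just upstream of the terminator and appears to be vector sequence rather than a fusion tag. The insert was cloned between NotI and SacI sites. Because T7 polymerase transcripts made in the cytoplasm of mammalian cells are uncapped, the EMCV IRES provides cap-independent translation, so L is produced efficiently in cells supplied with T7 polymerase. The cassette is flanked by vaccinia virus sequences, namely split thymidine kinase fragments plus neighbouring J1 and methyltransferase/poly(A) polymerase-subunit gene fragments. These are characteristic of pTM1 and would allow homologous recombination into the vaccinia TK locus, although the record does not indicate this use here.

L is the catalytic RNA-dependent RNA polymerase of Ebola virus. The associated publication concerns mapping of the L–VP35 and L–L interaction domains, which suggests the plasmid serves as a source of L protein for interaction studies, and it would also suit T7-based polymerase reconstitution experiments.
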