Features (pLannotate 1.2.2; 17 found; start..end, strand, type, name):
     20..478     +  CDS            J1_VACCW: Experimental evidence at protein level: Swiss-Prot protein existence level 1. Late protein which is a part of a large complex required for early virion morphogenesis. This complex participates in the formation of virosomes and the incorporation of virosomal contents into nascent immature virions. J1 protein is required for DNA packaging during immature virions (IV) formation (Probable). From Vaccinia virus (strain Western Reserve) (VACV) (Vaccinia virus (strain WR)).
    497..772     +  CDS            TK (fragment): KITH_VACCA - Experimental evidence at protein level: Swiss-Prot protein existence level 1. Phosphorylates thymidine and thymidine analogs, such as azidothymidine (AZT). Part of the salvage pathway for pyrimidine deoxyribonucleotide synthesis. From Vaccinia virus (strain Ankara) (VACV).
    794..812     +  promoter       T7 promoter: promoter for bacteriophage T7 RNA polymerase
    851..1423    +  misc_feature   IRES: internal ribosome entry site (IRES) of the encephalomyocarditis virus (EMCV)
   1440..8075    +  CDS            L: L_EBOZM - Experimental evidence at protein level: Swiss-Prot protein existence level 1. RNA-directed RNA polymerase that catalyzes the replication of viral genomic RNA. The template is composed of the viral RNA tightly encapsidated by the nucleoprotein (N). The replicase mode is dependent on intracellular N protein concentration. In this mode, the polymerase replicates the whole viral genome without recognizing transcriptional signals, and the replicated genome is not caped or polyadenylated. From Zaire ebolavirus (strain Mayinga-76) (ZEBOV) (Zaire Ebola virus).
   8321..8370    +  CDS            SET1 (fragment): solubility-enhancement tag derived from T7 phage gene 10B
   8378..8425    +  terminator     T7 terminator: transcription terminator for bacteriophage T7 RNA polymerase
   8436..8714    +  CDS            TK (fragment): KITH_VACCW - Experimental evidence at protein level: Swiss-Prot protein existence level 1. Phosphorylates thymidine and thymidine analogs, such as azidothymidine (AZT). Part of the salvage pathway for pyrimidine deoxyribonucleotide synthesis (By similarity). From Vaccinia virus (strain Western Reserve) (VACV) (Vaccinia virus (strain WR)).
   8783..9442    +  CDS            PAPS (fragment): MCE_VACCW - Experimental evidence at protein level: Swiss-Prot protein existence level 1. Displays methyltransferase, positive regulation of the poly(A) polymerase and transcription elongation activities. Involved in the modification of both mRNA ends and in intermediate and late gene positive transcription elongation. At the mRNAs 5' end, methylates the ribose 2' OH group of the first transcribed nucleotide, thereby producing a 2'-O-methylpurine cap. At the 3' end, functions as a processivity factor which stimulates the activity of the viral poly(A) polymerase VP55 that creates mRNA's poly(A)
   9557..10012   +  rep_origin     f1 ori (sequence partly withheld): f1 bacteriophage origin of replication; arrow indicates direction of (+) strand synthesis
  10041..10145   +  promoter       AmpR promoter: bla
  10146..11006   +  CDS            AmpR: β-lactamase; bla; confers resistance to ampicillin, carbenicillin, and related antibiotics
  11177..11765   +  rep_origin     ori: high-copy-number ColE1/pMB1/pBR322/pUC origin of replication
  11948..12040   +  CDS            lacI (fragment): lac repressor; lacI; The lac repressor binds to the lac operator to inhibit transcription in E. coli. This inhibition can be relieved by adding lactose or isopropyl-β-D-thiogalactopyranoside (IPTG).
  12053..12074   +  protein_bind   CAP binding site: CAP binding activates transcription in the presence of cAMP. E. coli catabolite activator protein
  12089..12119   +  promoter       lac promoter: promoter for the E. coli lac operon
  12123..12145   +  protein_bind   lac operator (fragment): The lac repressor binds to the lac operator to inhibit transcription in E. coli. This inhibition can be relieved by adding lactose or isopropyl-β-D-thiogalactopyranoside (IPTG). lac repressor encoded by lacI
>Addgene plasmid #69120 | pTM1_L_ZEBOV | depositor full sequence | sequence record 131090 | pTM1_L_ZEBOV sequence 12179 bps
AAGCTTTTGCGATCAATAAATGGATCACAACCAGTATCTCTTAACGATGTTCTTCGCAGATGATGATTCA
TTTTTTAAGTATTTGGCTAGTCAAGATGATGAATCTTCATTATCTGATATATTGCAAATCACTCAATATC
TAGACTTTCTGTTATTATTATTGATCCAATCAAAAAATAAATTAGAAGCCGTGGGTCATTGTTATGAATC
TCTTTCAGAGGAATACAGACAATTGACAAAATTCACAGACTTTCAAGATTTTAAAAAACTGTTTAACAAG
GTCCCTATTGTTACAGATGGAAGGGTCAAACTTAATAAAGGATATTTGTTCGACTTTGTGATTAGTTTGA
TGCGATTCAAAAAAGAATCCTCTCTAGCTACCACCGCAATAGATCCTGTTAGATACATAGATCCTCGTCG
CAATATCGCATTTTCTAACGTGATGGATATATTAAAGTCGAATAAAGTGAACAATAATTAATTCTTTATT
GTCATCATGAACGGCGGACATATTCAGTTGATAATCGGCCCCATGTTTTCAGGTAAAAGTACAGAATTAA
TTAGACGAGTTAGACGTTATCAAATAGCTCAATATAAATGCGTGACTATAAAATATTCTAACGATAATAG
ATACGGAACGGGACTATGGACGCATGATAAGAATAATTTTGAAGCATTGGAAGCAACTAAACTATGTGAT
GTCTTGGAATCAATTACAGATTTCTCCGTGATAGGTATCGATGAAGGACAGTTCTTTCCAGACATTGTTG
AATTGATCTCGATCCCGCGAAATTAATACGACTCACTATAGGGAGACCACAACGGTTTCCCTCTAGCGGG
ATCAATTCCGCCCCTCTCCCTCCCCCCCCCCTAACGTTACTGGCCGAAGCCGCTTGGAATAAGGCCGGTG
TGCGTTTGTCTATATGTTATTTTCCACCATATTGCCGTCTTTTGGCAATGTGAGGGCCCGGAAACCTGGC
CCTGTCTTCTTGACGAGCATTCCTAGGGGTCTTTCCCCTCTCGCCAAAGGAATGCAAGGTCTGTTGAATG
TCGTGAAGGAAGCAGTTCCTCTGGAAGCTTCTTGAAGACAAACAACGTCTGTAGCGACCCTTTGCAGGCA
GCGGAACCCCCCACCTGGCGACAGGTGCCTCTGCGGCCAAAAGCCACGTGTATAAGATACACCTGCAAAG
GCGGCACAACCCCAGTGCCACGTTGTGAGTTGGATAGTTGTGGAAAGAGTCAAATGGCTCTCCTCAAGCG
TATTCAACAAGGGGCTGAAGGATGCCCAGAAGGTACCCCATTGTATGGGATCTGATCTGGGGCCTCGGTG
CACATGCTTTACATGTGTTTAGTCGAGGTTAAAAAAACGTCTAGGCCCCCCGAACCACGGGGACGTGGTT
TTCCTTTGAAAAACACGATAATACCATGGGCGGCCGCAAATGGCTACACAACATACCCAATACCCAGACG
CTAGGTTATCATCACCAATTGTATTGGACCAATGTGACCTAGTCACTAGAGCTTGCGGGTTATATTCATC
ATACTCCCTTAATCCGCAACTACGCAACTGTAAACTCCCGAAACATATCTACCGTTTGAAATACGATGTA
ACTGTTACCAAGTTCTTGAGTGATGTACCAGTGGCGACATTGCCCATAGATTTCATAGTCCCAGTTCTTC
TCAAGGCACTGTCAGGCAATGGATTCTGTCCTGTTGAGCCGCGGTGCCAACAGTTCTTAGATGAAATCAT
TAAGTACACAATGCAAGATGCTCTCTTCTTGAAATATTATCTCAAAAATGTGGGTGCTCAAGAAGACTGT
GTTGATGAACACTTTCAAGAGAAAATCTTATCTTCAATTCAGGGCAATGAATTTTTACATCAAATGTTTT
TCTGGTATGATCTGGCTATTTTAACTCGAAGGGGTAGATTAAATCGAGGAAACTCTAGATCAACATGGTT
TGTTCATGATGATTTAATAGACATCTTAGGCTATGGGGACTATGTTTTTTGGAAGATCCCAATTTCAATG
TTACCACTGAACACACAAGGAATCCCCCATGCTGCTATGGACTGGTATCAGGCATCAGTATTCAAAGAAG
CGGTTCAAGGGCATACACACATTGTTTCTGTTTCTACTGCCGACGTCTTGATAATGTGCAAAGATTTAAT
TACATGTCGATTCAACACAACTCTAATCTCAAAAATAGCAGAGATTGAGGATCCAGTTTGTTCTGATTAT
CCCAATTTTAAGATTGTGTCTATGCTTTACCAGAGCGGAGATTACTTACTCTCCATATTAGGGTCTGATG
GGTATAAAATTATTAAGTTCCTCGAACCATTGTGCTTGGCCAAAATTCAATTATGCTCAAAGTACACTGA
GAGGAAGGGCCGATTCTTAACACAAATGCATTTAGCTGTAAATCACACCCTAGAAGAAATTACAGAAATG
CGTGCACTAAAGCCTTCACAGGCTCAAAAGATCCGTGAATTCCATAGAACATTGATAAGGCTGGAGATGA
CGCCACAACAACTTTGTGAGCTATTTTCCATTCAAAAACACTGGGGGCATCCTGTGCTACATAGTGAAAC
AGCAATCCAAAAAGTTAAAAAACATGCTACGGTGCTAAAAGCATTACGCCCTATAGTGATTTTCGAGACA
TACTGTGTTTTTAAATATAGTATTGCCAAACATTATTTTGATAGTCAAGGATCTTGGTACAGTGTTACTT
CAGATAGGAATCTAACACCGGGTCTTAATTCTTATATCAAAAGAAATCAATTCCCTCCGTTGCCAATGAT
TAAAGAACTACTATGGGAATTTTACCACCTTGACCACCCTCCACTTTTCTCAACCAAAATTATTAGTGAC
TTAAGTATTTTTATAAAAGACAGAGCTACCGCAGTAGAAAGGACATGCTGGGATGCAGTATTCGAGCCTA
ATGTTCTAGGATATAATCCACCTCACAAATTTAGTACTAAACGTGTACCGGAACAATTTTTAGAGCAAGA
AAACTTTTCTATTGAGAATGTTCTTTCCTACGCACAAAAACTCGAGTATCTACTACCACAATATCGGAAC
TTTTCTTTCTCATTGAAAGAGAAAGAGTTGAATGTAGGTAGAACCTTCGGAAAATTGCCTTATCCGACTC
GCAATGTTCAAACACTTTGTGAAGCTCTGTTAGCTGATGGTCTTGCTAAAGCATTTCCTAGCAATATGAT
GGTAGTTACGGAACGTGAGCAAAAAGAAAGCTTATTGCATCAAGCATCATGGCACCACACAAGTGATGAT
TTTGGTGAACATGCCACAGTTAGAGGGAGTAGCTTTGTAACTGATTTAGAGAAATACAATCTTGCATTTA
GATATGAGTTTACAGCACCTTTTATAGAATATTGCAACCGTTGCTATGGTGTTAAGAATGTTTTTAATTG
GATGCATTATACAATCCCACAGTGTTATATGCATGTCAGTGATTATTATAATCCACCACATAACCTCACA
CTGGAGAATCGAGACAACCCCCCCGAAGGGCCTAGTTCATACAGGGGTCATATGGGAGGGATTGAAGGAC
TGCAACAAAAACTCTGGACAAGTATTTCATGTGCTCAAATTTCTTTAGTTGAAATTAAGACTGGTTTTAA
GTTACGCTCAGCTGTGATGGGTGACAATCAGTGCATTACTGTTTTATCAGTCTTCCCCTTAGAGACTGAC
GCAGACGAGCAGGAACAGAGCGCCGAAGACAATGCAGCGAGGGTGGCCGCCAGCCTAGCAAAAGTTACAA
GTGCCTGTGGAATCTTTTTAAAACCTGATGAAACATTTGTACATTCAGGTTTTATCTATTTTGGAAAAAA
ACAATATTTGAATGGGGTCCAATTGCCTCAGTCCCTTAAAACGGCTACAAGAATGGCACCATTGTCTGAT
GCAATTTTTGATGATCTTCAAGGGACCCTGGCTAGTATAGGCACTGCTTTTGAGCGATCCATCTCTGAGA
CACGACATATCTTTCCTTGCAGGATAACCGCAGCTTTCCATACGTTTTTTTCGGTGAGAATCTTGCAATA
TCATCATCTCGGGTTCAATAAAGGTTTTGACCTTGGACAGTTAACACTCGGCAAACCTCTGGATTTCGGA
ACAATATCATTGGCACTAGCGGTACCGCAGGTGCTTGGAGGGTTATCCTTCTTGAATCCTGAGAAATGTT
TCTACCGGAATCTAGGAGATCCAGTTACCTCAGGCTTATTCCAGTTAAAAACTTATCTCCGAATGATTGA
GATGGATGATTTATTCTTACCTTTAATTGCGAAGAACCCTGGGAACTGCACTGCCATTGACTTTGTGCTA
AATCCTAGCGGATTAAATGTCCCTGGGTCGCAAGACTTAACTTCATTTCTGCGCCAGATTGTACGCAGGA
CCATCACCCTAAGTGCGAAAAACAAACTTATTAATACCTTATTTCATGCGTCAGCTGACTTCGAAGACGA
AATGGTTTGTAAATGGCTATTATCATCAACTCCTGTTATGAGTCGTTTTGCGGCCGATATCTTTTCACGC
ACGCCGAGCGGGAAGCGATTGCAAATTCTAGGATACCTGGAAGGAACACGCACATTATTAGCCTCTAAGA
TCATCAACAATAATACAGAGACACCGGTTTTGGACAGACTGAGGAAAATAACATTGCAAAGGTGGAGCCT
ATGGTTTAGTTATCTTGATCATTGTGATAATATCCTGGCGGAGGCTTTAACCCAAATAACTTGCACAGTT
GATTTAGCACAGATTCTGAGGGAATATTCATGGGCTCATATTTTAGAGGGAAGACCTCTTATTGGAGCCA
CACTCCCATGTATGATTGAGCAATTCAAAGTGTTTTGGCTGAAACCCTACGAACAATGTCCGCAGTGTTC
AAATGCAAAGCAACCAGGTGGGAAACCATTCGTGTCAGTGGCAGTCAAGAAACATATTGTTAGTGCATGG
CCGAACGCATCCCGAATAAGCTGGACTATCGGGGATGGAATCCCATACATTGGATCAAGGACAGAAGATA
AGATAGGACAACCTGCTATTAAACCAAAATGTCCTTCCGCAGCCTTAAGAGAGGCCATTGAATTGGCGTC
CCGTTTAACATGGGTAACTCAAGGCAGTTCGAACAGTGACTTGCTAATAAAACCATTTTTGGAAGCACGA
GTAAATTTAAGTGTTCAAGAAATACTTCAAATGACCCCTTCACATTACTCAGGAAATATTGTTCACAGGT
ACAACGATCAATACAGTCCTCATTCTTTCATGGCCAATCGTATGAGTAATTCAGCAACGCGATTGATTGT
TTCTACAAACACTTTAGGTGAGTTTTCAGGAGGTGGCCAGTCTGCACGCGACAGCAATATTATTTTCCAG
AATGTTATAAATTATGCAGTTGCACTGTTCGATATTAAATTTAGAAACACTGAGGCTACAGATATCCAAT
ATAATCGTGCTCACCTTCATCTAACTAAGTGTTGCACCCGGGAAGTACCAGCTCAGTATTTAACATACAC
ATCTACATTGGATTTAGATTTAACAAGATACCGAGAAAACGAATTGATTTATGACAGTAATCCTCTAAAA
GGAGGACTCAATTGCAATATCTCATTCGATAATCCATTTTTCCAAGGTAAACGGCTGAACATTATAGAAG
ATGATCTTATTCGACTGCCTCACTTATCTGGATGGGAGCTAGCCAAGACCATCATGCAATCAATTATTTC
AGATAGCAACAATTCATCTACAGACCCAATTAGCAGTGGAGAAACAAGATCATTCACTACCCATTTCTTA
ACTTATCCCAAGATAGGACTTCTGTACAGTTTTGGGGCCTTTGTAAGTTATTATCTTGGCAATACAATTC
TTCGGACTAAGAAATTAACACTTGACAATTTTTTATATTACTTAACTACTCAAATTCATAATCTACCACA
TCGCTCATTGCGAATACTTAAGCCAACATTCAAACATGCAAGCGTTATGTCACGGTTAATGAGTATTGAT
CCTCATTTTTCTATTTACATAGGCGGTGCTGCAGGTGACAGAGGACTCTCAGATGCGGCCAGGTTATTTT
TGAGAACGTCCATTTCATCTTTTCTTACATTTGTAAAAGAATGGATAATTAATCGCGGAACAATTGTCCC
TTTATGGATAGTATATCCGCTAGAGGGTCAAAACCCAACACCTGTGAATAATTTTCTCTATCAGATCGTA
GAACTGCTGGTGCATGATTCATCAAGACAACAGGCTTTTAAAACTACCATAAGTGATCATGTACATCCTC
ACGACAATCTTGTTTACACATGTAAGAGTACAGCCAGCAATTTCTTCCATGCATCATTGGCGTACTGGAG
GAGCAGACACAGAAACAGCAACCGAAAATACTTGGCAAGAGACTCTTCAACTGGATCAAGCACAAACAAC
AGTGATGGTCATATTGAGAGAAGTCAAGAACAAACCACCAGAGATCCACATGATGGCACTGAACGGAATC
TAGTCCTACAAATGAGCCATGAAATAAAAAGAACGACAATTCCACAAGAAAACACGCACCAGGGTCCGTC
GTTCCAGTCCTTTCTAAGTGACTCTGCTTGTGGTACAGCAAATCCAAAACTAAATTTCGATCGATCGAGA
CACAATGTGAAATTTCAGGATCATAACTCGGCATCCAAGAGGGAAGGTCATCAAATAATCTCACACCGTC
TAGTCCTACCTTTCTTTACATTATCTCAAGGGACACGCCAATTAACGTCATCCAATGAGTCACAAACCCA
AGACGAGATATCAAAGTACTTACGGCAATTGAGATCCGTCATTGATACCACAGTTTATTGTAGATTTACC
GGTATAGTCTCGTCCATGCATTACAAACTTGATGAGGTCCTTTGGGAAATAGAGAGTTTCAAGTCGGCTG
TGACGCTAGCAGAGGGAGAAGGTGCTGGTGCCTTACTATTGATTCAGAAATACCAAGTTAAGACCTTATT
TTTCAACACGCTAGCTACTGAGTCCAGTATAGAGTCAGAAATAGTATCAGGAATGACTACTCCTAGGATG
CTTCTACCTGTTATGTCAAAATTCCATAATGACCAAATTGAGATTATTCTTAACAACTCAGCAAGCCAAA
TAACAGACATAACAAATCCTACTTGGTTTAAAGACCAAAGAGCAAGGCTACCTAAGCAAGTCGAGGTTAT
AACCATGGATGCAGAGACAACAGAGAATATAAACAGATCGAAATTGTACGAAGCTGTATATAAATTGATC
TTACACCATATTGATCCTAGCGTATTGAAAGCAGTGGTCCTTAAAGTCTTTCTAAGTGATACTGAGGGTA
TGTTATGGCTAAATGATAATTTAGCCCCGTTTTTTGCCACTGGTTATTTAATTAAGCCAATAACGTCAAG
TGCTAGATCTAGTGAGTGGTATCTTTGTCTGACGAACTTCTTATCAACTACACGTAAGATGCCACACCAA
AACCATCTCAGTTGTAAACAGGTAATACTTACGGCATTGCAACTGCAAATTCAACGAAGCCCATACTGGC
TAAGTCATTTAACTCAGTATGCTGACTGTGAGTTACATTTAAGTTATATCCGCCTTGGTTTTCCATCATT
AGAGAAAGTACTATACCACAGGTATAACCTCGTCGATTCAAAAAGAGGTCCACTAGTCTCTATCACTCAG
CACTTAGCACATCTTAGAGCAGAGATTCGAGAATTAACTAATGATTATAATCAACAGCGACAAAGTCGGA
CTCAAACATATCACTTTATTCGTACTGCAAAAGGACGAATCACAAAACTAGTCAATGATTATTTAAAATT
CTTTCTTATTGTGCAAGCATTAAAACATAATGGGACATGGCAAGCTGAGTTTAAGAAATTACCAGAGTTG
ATTAGTGTGTGCAATAGGTTCTACCATATTAGAGATTGCAATTGTGAAGAACGTTTCTTAGTTCAAACCT
TATATTTACATAGAATGCAGGATTCTGAAGTTAAGCTTATCGAAAGGCTGACAGGGCTTCTGAGTTTATT
TCCGGATGGTCTCTACAGGTTTGATTGAATTACCGTGCATAGTATCCTGATACTTGCAAAGGTTGGTTAT
TAACATACAGATTATAAAAAACTCATAAATTGCTCTCATACATCATATTGATCTAATCTCAATAAACAAC
TATTTAAATAACGAAAGGAGTCCCTATATTATATACTATATTTAGCCTCTCTCCCTGCGTGATAATCAAA
AAGAGCTCACTAGTGGATCCCTGCAGCTCGAGAGGCCTAATTAATTAAGTCGACGATCCGGCTGCTAACA
AAGCCCGAAAGGAAGCTGAGTTGGCTGCTGCCACCGCTGAGCAATAACTAGCATAACCCCTTGGGGCCTC
TAAACGGGTCTTGAGGGGTTTTTTGCTGAAAGGAGGAACTATATCCGGATCGAGATCAATTCTGTGAGCG
TATGGCAAACGAAGGAAAAATAGTTATAGTAGCCGCACTCGATGGGACATTTCAACGTAAACCGTTTAAT
AATATTTTGAATCTTATTCCATTATCTGAAATGGTGGTAAAACTAACTGCTGTGTGTATGAAATGCTTTA
AGGAGGCTTCCTTTTCTAAACGATTGGGTGAGGAAACCGAGATAGAAATAATAGGAGGTAATGATATGTA
TCAATCGGTGTGTAGAAAGTGTTACATCGACTCATAATATTATATTTTTTATCTAAAAAACTAAAAATAA
ACATTGATTAAATTTTAATATAATACTTAAAAATGGATGTTGTGTCGTTAGATAAACCGTTTATGTATTT
TGAGGAAATTGATAATGAGTTAGATTACGAACCAGAAAGTGCAAATGAGGTCGCAAAAAAACTGCCGTAT
CAAGGACAGTTAAAACTATTACTAGGAGAATTATTTTTTCTTAGTAAGTTACAGCGACACGGTATATTAG
ATGGTGCCACCGTAGTGTATATAGGATCTGCTCCCGGTACACATATACGTTATTTGAGAGATCATTTCTA
TAATTTAGGAGTGATCATCAAATGGATGCTAATTGACGGCCGCCATCATGATCCTATTTTAAATGGATTG
CGTGATGTGACTCTAGTGACTCGGTTCGTTGATGAGGAATATCTACGATCCATCAAAAAACAACTGCATC
CTTCTAAGATTATTTTAATTTCTGATGTGAGATCCAAACGAGGAGGAAATGAACCTAGTACGGCGGATTT
ACTAAGTAATTACGCTCTACAAAATGTCATGATTAGTATTTTAAACCCCGTGGCGTCTAGTCTTAAATGG
AGATGCCCGTTTCCAGATCAATGGATCAAGGACTTTTATATCCCACACGGTAATAAAATGTTACAACCTT
TTGCTCCTTCATATTCAGGGCCGTCGTTTTACAACGTCGTGACTGGGAAAACCCTGGCGTTACCCAACTT
AATCGCCTTGCAGCACATCCCCCTTTCGCCAGCTGGCGTAATAGCGAAGAGGCCCGCACCGATCGCCCTT
CCCAACAGTTGCGCAGCCTGAATGGCGAATGGCGCG
[124 nt withheld, positions 9557-9680]
C
[91 nt withheld, positions 9682-9772]
A
[49 nt withheld, positions 9774-9822]
CCTTTGACGTTGGAGTCCACGTTCTTT
[37 nt withheld, positions 9850-9886]
ACCCTATCTCGGTCTATTCTTTTGATTTATAAGGGATTTTGCCGATTTCGGCCTATTGGTTAAAAAATGA
GCTGATTTAACAAAAATTTAACGCGAATTTTAACAAAATATTAACGTTTACAATTTCCCAGGTGGCACTT
TTCGGGGAAATGTGCGCGGAACCCCTATTTGTTTATTTTTCTAAATACATTCAAATATGTATCCGCTCAT
GAGACAATAACCCTGATAAATGCTTCAATAATATTGAAAAAGGAAGAGTATGAGTATTCAACATTTCCGT
GTCGCCCTTATTCCCTTTTTTGCGGCATTTTGCCTTCCTGTTTTTGCTCACCCAGAAACGCTGGTGAAAG
TAAAAGATGCTGAAGATCAGTTGGGTGCACGAGTGGGTTACATCGAACTGGATCTCAACAGCGGTAAGAT
CCTTGAGAGTTTTCGCCCCGAAGAACGTTTTCCAATGATGAGCACTTTTAAAGTTCTGCTATGTGGCGCG
GTATTATCCCGTATTGACGCCGGGCAAGAGCAACTCGGTCGCCGCATACACTATTCTCAGAATGACTTGG
TTGAGTACTCACCAGTCACAGAAAAGCATCTTACGGATGGCATGACAGTAAGAGAATTATGCAGTGCTGC
CATAACCATGAGTGATAACACTGCGGCCAACTTACTTCTGACAACGATCGGAGGACCGAAGGAGCTAACC
GCTTTTTTGCACAACATGGGGGATCATGTAACTCGCCTTGATCGTTGGGAACCGGAGCTGAATGAAGCCA
TACCAAACGACGAGCGTGACACCACGATGCCTGTAGCAATGGCAACAACGTTGCGCAAACTATTAACTGG
CGAACTACTTACTCTAGCTTCCCGGCAACAATTAATAGACTGGATGGAGGCGGATAAAGTTGCAGGACCA
CTTCTGCGCTCGGCCCTTCCGGCTGGCTGGTTTATTGCTGATAAATCTGGAGCCGGTGAGCGTGGGTCTC
GCGGTATCATTGCAGCACTGGGGCCAGATGGTAAGCCCTCCCGTATCGTAGTTATCTACACGACGGGGAG
TCAGGCAACTATGGATGAACGAAATAGACAGATCGCTGAGATAGGTGCCTCACTGATTAAGCATTGGTAA
CTGTCAGACCAAGTTTACTCATATATACTTTAGATTGATTTAAAACTTCATTTTTAATTTAAAAGGATCT
AGGTGAAGATCCTTTTTGATAATCTCATGACCAAAATCCCTTAACGTGAGTTTTCGTTCCACTGAGCGTC
AGACCCCGTAGAAAAGATCAAAGGATCTTCTTGAGATCCTTTTTTTCTGCGCGTAATCTGCTGCTTGCAA
ACAAAAAAACCACCGCTACCAGCGGTGGTTTGTTTGCCGGATCAAGAGCTACCAACTCTTTTTCCGAAGG
TAACTGGCTTCAGCAGAGCGCAGATACCAAATACTGTCCTTCTAGTGTAGCCGTAGTTAGGCCACCACTT
CAAGAACTCTGTAGCACCGCCTACATACCTCGCTCTGCTAATCCTGTTACCAGTGGCTGCTGCCAGTGGC
GATAAGTCGTGTCTTACCGGGTTGGACTCAAGACGATAGTTACCGGATAAGGCGCAGCGGTCGGGCTGAA
CGGGGGGTTCGTGCACACAGCCCAGCTTGGAGCGAACGACCTACACCGAACTGAGATACCTACAGCGTGA
GCTATGAGAAAGCGCCACGCTTCCCGAAGGGAGAAAGGCGGACAGGTATCCGGTAAGCGGCAGGGTCGGA
ACAGGAGAGCGCACGAGGGAGCTTCCAGGGGGAAACGCCTGGTATCTTTATAGTCCTGTCGGGTTTCGCC
ACCTCTGACTTGAGCGTCGATTTTTGTGATGCTCGTCAGGGGGGCGGAGCCTATGGAAAAACGCCAGCAA
CGCGGCCTTTTTACGGTTCCTGGCCTTTTGCTGGCCTTTTGCTCACATGTTCTTTCCTGCGTTATCCCCT
GATTCTGTGGATAACCGTATTACCGCCTTTGAGTGAGCTGATACCGCTCGCCGCAGCCGAACGACCGAGC
GCAGCGAGTCAGTGAGCGAGGAAGCGGAAGAGCGCCCAATACGCAAACCGCCTCTCCCCGCGCGTTGGCC
GATTCATTAATGCAGCTGGCACGACAGGTTTCCCGACTGGAAAGCGGGCAGTGAGCGCAACGCAATTAAT
GTGAGTTAGCTCACTCATTAGGCACCCCAGGCTTTACACTTTATGCTTCCGGCTCGTATGTTGTGTGGAA
TTGTGAGCGGATAACAATTTCACACAGGAAACAGCTATGACCATGATTACGCC
