>Addgene plasmid #69120 | pTM1_L_ZEBOV | addgene partial sequence | sequence record 131088 | IRES-F 5'-TGGCTCTCCTCAAGCGTATT-3'
CCATTGTATGGGATCTGATCTGGGGCCTCGGTGCACATGCTTTACATGTGTTTAGTCGAGGTTAAAAAAA
CGTCTAGGCCCCCCGAACCACGGGGACGTGGTTTTCCTTTGAAAAACACGATAATACCATGGGCGGCCGC
AAATGGCTACACAACATACCCAATACCCAGACGCTAGGTTATCATCACCAATTGTATTGGACCAATGTGA
CCTAGTCACTAGAGCTTGCGGGTTATATTCATCATACTCCCTTAATCCGCAACTACGCAACTGTAAACTC
CCGAAACATATCTACCGTTTGAAATACGATGTAACTGTTACCAAGTTCTTGAGTGATGTACCAGTGGCGA
CATTGCCCATAGATTTCATAGTCCCAGTTCTTCTCAAGGCACTGTCAGGCAATGGATTCTGTCCTGTTGA
GCCGCGGTGCCAACAGTTCTTAGATGAAATCATTAAGTACACAATGCAAGATGCTCTCTTCTTGAAATAT
TATCTCAAAAATGTGGGTGCTCAAGAAGACTGTGTTGATGAACACTTTCAAGAGAAAATCTTATCTTCAA
TTCAGGGCAATGAATTTTTACATCAAATGTTTTTCTGGTATGATCTGGCTATTTTAACTCGAAGGGGTAG
ATTAAATCGAGGAAACTCTAGATCAACATGGTTTGTTCATGATGATTTAATAGACATCTTA
