>Addgene plasmid #69120 | pTM1_L_ZEBOV | addgene partial sequence | sequence record 131089 | T7term 5'-GCTAGTTATTGCTCAGCGG-3'
GCAGCCGGATCGTCGACTTAATTAATTAGGCCTCTCGAGCTGCAGGGATCCACTAGTGAGCTCTTTTTGA
TTATCACGCAGGGAGAGAGGCTAAATATAGTATATAATATAGGGACTCCTTTCGTTATTTAAATAGTTGT
TTATTGAGATTAGATCAATATGATGTATGAGAGCAATTTATGAGTTTTTTATAATCTGTATGTTAATAAC
CAACCTTTGCAAGTATCAGGATACTATGCACGGTAATTCAATCAAACCTGTAGAGACCATCCGGAAATAA
ACTCAGAAGCCCTGTCAGCCTTTCGATAAGCTTAACTTCAGAATCCTGCATTCTATGTAAATATAAGGTT
TGAACTAAGAAACGTTCTTCACAATTGCAATCTCTAATATGGTAGAACCTATTGCACACACTAATCAACT
CTGGTAATTTCTTAAACTCAGCTTGCCATGTCCCATTATGTTTTAATGCTTGCACAATAAGAAAGAATTT
TAAATAATCATTGACTAGTTTTGTGATTCGTCCTTTTGCAGTACGAATAAAGTGATATGTTTGAGTCCGA
CTTTGTCGCTGTTGATTATAATCATTAGTTAATTCTCGAATCTCTGCTCTAAGATGTGCTAAGTGCTGAG
TGATAGAGACTAGTGGACCTCTTTTTGAATCGACGAGGTTATACCTGTGGTATAGTACTTTCTCTAATGA
TGGAAAACCAAGGCGGATATAACTTAA
